>Addgene plasmid #71116 | pDEST-FRT/T0-GFP-BRCA1 | addgene full sequence | sequence record 322546 | Addgene NGS Result
GACGGATCGGGAGATCTCCCGATCCCCTATGGTGCACTCTCAGTACAATCTGCTCTGATGCCGCATAGTT
AAGCCAGTATCTGCTCCCTGCTTGTGTGTTGGAGGTCGCTGAGTAGTGCGCGAGCAAAATTTAAGCTACA
ACAAGGCAAGGCTTGACCGACAATTGCATGAAGAATCTGCTTAGGGTTAGGCGTTTTGCGCTGCTTCGCG
ATGTACGGGCCAGATATACGCGTTGACATTGATTATTGACTAGTTATTAATAGTAATCAATTACGGGGTC
ATTAGTTCATAGCCCATATATGGAGTTCCGCGTTACATAACTTACGGTAAATGGCCCGCCTGGCTGACCG
CCCAACGACCCCCGCCCATTGACGTCAATAATGACGTATGTTCCCATAGTAACGCCAATAGGGACTTTCC
ATTGACGTCAATGGGTGGAGTATTTACGGTAAACTGCCCACTTGGCAGTACATCAAGTGTATCATATGCC
AAGTACGCCCCCTATTGACGTCAATGACGGTAAATGGCCCGCCTGGCATTATGCCCAGTACATGACCTTA
TGGGACTTTCCTACTTGGCAGTACATCTACGTATTAGTCATCGCTATTACCATGGTGATGCGGTTTTGGC
AGTACATCAATGGGCGTGGATAGCGGTTTGACTCACGGGGATTTCCAAGTCTCCACCCCATTGACGTCAA
TGGGAGTTTGTTTTGGCACCAAAATCAACGGGACTTTCCAAAATGTCGTAACAACTCCGCCCCATTGACG
CAAATGGGCGGTAGGCGTGTACGGTGGGAGGTCTATATAAGCAGAGCTCTCCCTATCAGTGATAGAGATC
TCCCTATCAGTGATAGAGATCGTCGACGAGCTCGTTTAGTGAACCGTCAGATCGCCTGGAGACGCCATCC
ACGCTGTTTTGACCTCCATAGAAGACACCGGGACCGATCCAGCCTCCGGACTCTAGCGTTTAAACTTAAG
CTTGGTACCATGGTGAGCAAGGGCGAGGAGCTGTTCACCGGGGTGGTGCCCATCCTGGTCGAGCTGGACG
GCGACGTAAACGGCCACAAGTTCAGCGTGTCCGGCGAGGGCGAGGGCGATGCCACCTACGGCAAGCTGAC
CCTGAAGTTCATCTGCACCACCGGCAAGCTGCCCGTGCCCTGGCCCACCCTCGTGACCACCCTGACCTAC
GGCGTGCAGTGCTTCAGCCGCTACCCCGACCACATGAAGCAGCACGACTTCTTCAAGTCCGCCATGCCCG
AAGGCTACGTCCAGGAGCGCACCATCTTCTTCAAGGACGACGGCAACTACAAGACCCGCGCCGAGGTGAA
GTTCGAGGGCGACACCCTGGTGAACCGCATCGAGCTGAAGGGCATCGACTTCAAGGAGGACGGCAACATC
CTGGGGCACAAGCTGGAGTACAACTACAACAGCCACAACGTCTATATCATGGCCGACAAGCAGAAGAACG
GCATCAAGGTGAACTTCAAGATCCGCCACAACATCGAGGACGGCAGCGTGCAGCTCGCCGACCACTACCA
GCAGAACACCCCCATCGGCGACGGCCCCGTGCTGCTGCCCGACAACCACTACCTGAGCACCCAGTCCGCC
CTGAGCAAAGACCCCAACGAGAAGCGCGATCACATGGTCCTGCTGGAGTTCGTGACCGCCGCCGGGATCA
CTCTCGGCATGGACGAGCTGTACAAGGGCGCGCCCACAAGTTTGTACAAAAAAGCAGGCTTCACCATGGA
TTTATCTGCTCTTCGCGTTGAAGAAGTACAAAATGTCATTAATGCTATGCAGAAAATCTTAGAGTGTCCC
ATCTGTCTGGAGTTGATCAAGGAACCTGTCTCCACAAAGTGTGACCACATATTTTGCAAATTTTGCATGC
TGAAACTTCTCAACCAGAAGAAAGGGCCTTCACAGTGTCCTTTATGTAAGAATGATATAACCAAAAGGAG
CCTACAAGAAAGTACGAGATTTAGTCAACTTGTTGAAGAGCTATTGAAAATCATTTGTGCTTTTCAGCTT
GACACAGGTTTGGAGTATGCAAACAGCTATAATTTTGCAAAAAAGGAAAATAACTCTCCTGAACATCTAA
AAGATGAAGTTTCTATCATCCAAAGTATGGGCTACAGAAACCGTGCCAAAAGACTTCTACAGAGTGAACC
CGAAAATCCTTCCTTGCAGGAAACCAGTCTCAGTGTCCAACTCTCTAACCTTGGAACTGTGAGAACTCTG
AGGACAAAGCAGCGGATACAACCTCAAAAGACGTCTGTCTACATTGAATTGGGATCTGATTCTTCTGAAG
ATACCGTTAATAAGGCAACTTATTGCAGTGTGGGAGATCAAGAATTGTTACAAATCACCCCTCAAGGAAC
CAGGGATGAAATCAGTTTGGATTCTGCAAAAAAGGCTGCTTGTGAATTTTCTGAGACGGATGTAACAAAT
ACTGAACATCATCAACCCAGTAATAATGATTTGAACACCACTGAGAAGCGTGCAGCTGAGAGGCATCCAG
AAAAGTATCAGGGTAGTTCTGTTTCAAACTTGCATGTGGAGCCATGTGGCACAAATACTCATGCCAGCTC
ATTACAGCATGAGAACAGCAGTTTATTACTCACTAAAGACAGAATGAATGTAGAAAAGGCTGAATTCTGT
AATAAAAGCAAACAGCCTGGCTTAGCAAGGAGCCAACATAACAGATGGGCTGGAAGTAAGGAAACATGTA
ATGATAGGCGGACTCCCAGCACAGAAAAAAAGGTAGATCTGAATGCTGATCCCCTGTGTGAGAGAAAAGA
ATGGAATAAGCAGAAACTGCCATGCTCAGAGAATCCTAGAGATACTGAAGATGTTCCTTGGATAACACTA
AATAGCAGCATTCAGAAAGTTAATGAGTGGTTTTCCAGAAGTGATGAACTGTTAGGTTCTGATGACTCAC
ATGATGGGGAGTCTGAATCAAATGCCAAAGTAGCTGATGTATTGGACGTTCTAAATGAGGTAGATGAATA
TTCTGGTTCTTCAGAGAAAATAGACTTACTGGCCAGTGATCCTCATGAGGCTTTAATATGTAAAAGTGAA
AGAGTTCACTCCAAATCAGTAGAGAGTAATATTGAAGACAAAATATTTGGGAAAACCTATCGGAAGAAGG
CAAGCCTCCCCAACTTAAGCCATGTAACTGAAAATCTAATTATAGGAGCATTTGTTACTGAGCCACAGAT
AATACAAGAGCGTCCCCTCACAAATAAATTAAAGCGTAAAAGGAGACCTACATCAGGCCTTCATCCTGAG
GATTTTATCAAGAAAGCAGATTTGGCAGTTCAAAAGACTCCTGAAATGATAAATCAGGGAACTAACCAAA
CGGAGCAGAATGGTCAAGTGATGAATATTACTAATAGTGGTCATGAGAATAAAACAAAAGGTGATTCTAT
TCAGAATGAGAAAAATCCTAACCCAATAGAATCACTCGAAAAAGAATCTGCTTTCAAAACGAAAGCTGAA
CCTATAAGCAGCAGTATAAGCAATATGGAACTCGAATTAAATATCCACAATTCAAAAGCACCTAAAAAGA
ATAGGCTGAGGAGGAAGTCTTCTACCAGGCATATTCATGCGCTTGAACTAGTAGTCAGTAGAAATCTAAG
CCCACCTAATTGTACTGAATTGCAAATTGATAGTTGTTCTAGCAGTGAAGAGATAAAGAAAAAAAAGTAC
AACCAAATGCCAGTCAGGCACAGCAGAAACCTACAACTCATGGAAGGTAAAGAACCTGCAACTGGAGCCA
AGAAGAGTAACAAGCCAAATGAACAGACAAGTAAAAGACATGACAGTGATACTTTCCCAGAGCTGAAGTT
AACAAATGCACCTGGTTCTTTTACTAAGTGTTCAAATACCAGTGAACTTAAAGAATTTGTCAATCCTAGC
CTTCCAAGAGAAGAAAAAGAAGAGAAACTAGAAACAGTTAAAGTGTCTAATAATGCTGAAGACCCCAAAG
ATCTCATGTTAAGTGGAGAAAGGGTTTTGCAAACTGAAAGATCTGTAGAGAGTAGCAGTATTTCACTGGT
ACCTGGTACTGATTATGGCACTCAGGAAAGTATCTCGTTACTGGAAGTTAGCACTCTAGGGAAGGCAAAA
ACAGAACCAAATAAATGTGTGAGTCAGTGTGCAGCATTTGAAAACCCCAAGGGACTAATTCATGGTTGTT
CCAAAGATAATAGAAATGACACAGAAGGCTTTAAGTATCCATTGGGACATGAAGTTAACCACAGTCGGGA
AACAAGCATAGAAATGGAAGAAAGTGAACTTGATGCTCAGTATTTGCAGAATACATTCAAGGTTTCAAAG
CGCCAGTCATTTGCTCTGTTTTCAAATCCAGGAAATGCAGAAGAGGAATGTGCAACATTCTCTGCCCACT
CTGGGTCCTTAAAGAAACAAAGTCCAAAAGTCACTTTTGAATGTGAACAAAAGGAAGAAAATCAAGGAAA
GAATGAGTCTAATATCAAGCCTGTACAGACAGTTAATATCACTGCAGGCTTTCCTGTGGTTGGTCAGAAA
GATAAGCCAGTTGATAATGCCAAATGTAGTATCAAAGGAGGCTCTAGGTTTTGTCTATCATCTCAGTTCA
GAGGCAACGAAACTGGACTCATTACTCCAAATAAACATGGACTTTTACAAAACCCATATCGTATACCACC
ACTTTTTCCCATCAAGTCATTTGTTAAAACTAAATGTAAGAAAAATCTGCTAGAGGAAAACTTTGAGGAA
CATTCAATGTCACCTGAAAGAGAAATGGGAAATGAGAACATTCCAAGTACAGTGAGCACAATTAGCCGTA
ATAACATTAGAGAAAATGTTTTTAAAGGAGCCAGCTCAAGCAATATTAATGAAGTAGGTTCCAGTACTAA
TGAAGTGGGCTCCAGTATTAATGAAATAGGTTCCAGTGATGAAAACATTCAAGCAGAACTAGGTAGAAAC
AGAGGGCCAAAATTGAATGCTATGCTTAGATTAGGGGTTTTGCAACCTGAGGTCTATAAACAAAGTCTTC
CTGGAAGTAATTGTAAGCATCCTGAAATAAAAAAGCAAGAATATGAAGAAGTAGTTCAGACTGTTAATAC
AGATTTCTCTCCATATCTGATTTCAGATAACTTAGAACAGCCTATGGGAAGTAGTCATACATCTCAGGTT
TGTTCTGAGACACCTGATGACCTGTTAGATGATGGTGAAATAAAGGAAGATACTAGTTTTGCTGAAAATG
ACATTAAGGAAAGTTCTGCTGTTTTTAGCAAAAGCGTCCAGAGAGGAGAGCTTAGCAGGAGTCCTAGCCC
TTTCACCCATACACATTTGGCTCAGGGTTACCGAAGAGGGGCCAAGAAATTAGAGTCCTCAGAAGAGAAC
TTATCTAGTGAGGATGAAGAGCTTCCCTGCTTCCAACACTTGTTATTTGGTAAAGTAAACAATATACCTT
CTCAGTCTACTAGGCATAGCACCGTTGCTACCGAGTGTCTGTCTAAGAACACAGAGGAGAATTTATTATC
ATTGAAGAATAGCTTAAATGACTGCAGTAACCAGGTAATATTGGCAAAGGCATCTCAGGAACATCACCTT
AGTGAGGAAACAAAATGTTCTGCTAGCTTGTTTTCTTCACAGTGCAGTGAATTGGAAGACTTGACTGCAA
ATACAAACACCCAGGATCCTTTCTTGATTGGTTCTTCCAAACAAATGAGGCATCAGTCTGAAAGCCAGGG
AGTTGGTCTGAGTGACAAGGAATTGGTTTCAGATGATGAAGAAAGAGGAACGGGCTTGGAAGAAAATAAT
CAAGAAGAGCAAAGCATGGATTCAAACTTAGGTGAAGCAGCATCTGGGTGTGAGAGTGAAACAAGCGTCT
CTGAAGACTGCTCAGGGCTATCCTCTCAGAGTGACATTTTAACCACTCAGCAGAGGGATACCATGCAACA
TAACCTGATAAAGCTCCAGCAGGAAATGGCTGAACTAGAAGCTGTGTTAGAACAGCATGGGAGCCAGCCT
TCTAACAGCTACCCTAGTATAATCAGTGACTCTTCTGCCCTTGAGGACCTGCGAAATCCAGAACAAAGCA
CATCAGAAAAAGCAGTATTAACTTCACAGAAAAGTAGTGAATACCCTATAAGCCAGAATCCAGAAGGCCT
TTCTGCTGACAAGTTTGAGGTGTCTGCAGATAGTTCTACCAGTAAAAATAAAGAACCAGGAGTGGAAAGG
TCATCCCCTTCTAAATGCCCATCATTAGATGATAGGTGGTACATGCACAGTTGCTCTGGGAGTCTTCAGA
ATAGAAACTACCCATCTCAAGAGGAGCTCATTAAGGTTGTTGATGTGGAGGAGCAACAGCTGGAAGAGTC
TGGGCCACACGATTTGACGGAAACATCTTACTTGCCAAGGCAAGATCTAGAGGGAACCCCTTACCTGGAA
TCTGGAATCAGCCTCTTCTCTGATGACCCTGAATCTGATCCTTCTGAAGACAGAGCCCCAGAGTCAGCTC
GTGTTGGCAACATACCATCTTCAACCTCTGCATTGAAAGTTCCCCAATTGAAAGTTGCAGAATCTGCCCA
GGGTCCAGCTGCTGCTCATACTACTGATACTGCTGGGTATAATGCAATGGAAGAAAGTGTGAGCAGGGAG
AAGCCAGAATTGACAGCTTCAACAGAAAGGGTCAACAAAAGAATGTCCATGGTGGTGAGTGGCCTGACCC
CAGAAGAATTTATGCTCGTGTACAAGTTTGCCAGAAAACACCACATCACTTTAACTAATCTAATTACTGA
AGAGACTACTCATGTTGTTATGAAAACAGATGCTGAGTTTGTGTGTGAACGGACACTGAAATATTTTCTA
GGAATTGCGGGAGGAAAATGGGTAGTTAGCTATTTCTGGGTGACCCAGTCTATTAAAGAAAGAAAAATGC
TGAATGAGCATGATTTTGAAGTCAGAGGAGATGTGGTCAATGGAAGAAACCACCAAGGTCCAAAGCGAGC
AAGAGAATCCCAGGACAGAAAGATCTTCAGGGGGCTAGAAATCTGTTGCTATGGGCCCTTCACCAACATG
CCCACAGATCAACTGGAATGGATGGTACAGCTGTGTGGTGCTTCTGTGGTGAAGGAGCTTTCATCATTCA
CCCTTGGCACAGGTGTCCACCCAATTGTGGTTGTGCAGCCAGATGCCTGGACAGAGGACAATGGCTTCCA
TGCAATTGGGCAGATGTGTGAGGCACCTGTGGTGACCCGAGAGTGGGTGTTGGACAGTGTAGCACTCTAC
CAGTGCCAGGAGCTGGACACCTACCTGATACCCCAGATCCCCCACAGCCACTACTGAGACCCAGCTTTCT
TGTACAAAGTGGTGTGACTCGAGTCTAGAGGGCCCGTTTAAACCCGCTGATCAGCCTCGACTGTGCCTTC
TAGTTGCCAGCCATCTGTTGTTTGCCCCTCCCCCGTGCCTTCCTTGACCCTGGAAGGTGCCACTCCCACT
GTCCTTTCCTAATAAAATGAGGAAATTGCATCGCATTGTCTGAGTAGGTGTCATTCTATTCTGGGGGGTG
GGGTGGGGCAGGACAGCAAGGGGGAGGATTGGGAAGACAATAGCAGGCATGCTGGGGATGCGGTGGGCTC
TATGGCTTCTGAGGCGGAAAGAACCAGCTGGGGCTCTAGGGGGTATCCCC
[124 nt withheld, positions 7681-7804]
C
[91 nt withheld, positions 7806-7896]
AGGGTGATGGTTCACGTACCTAGAAGTTCCTATTCCGAAGTTCCTATTCTCTAGAAAGTATAGGAACTTC
CTTGGCCAAAAAGCCTGAACTCACCGCGACGTCTGTCGAGAAGTTTCTGATCGAAAAGTTCGACAGCGTC
TCCGACCTGATGCAGCTCTCGGAGGGCGAAGAATCTCGTGCTTTCAGCTTCGATGTAGGAGGGCGTGGAT
ATGTCCTGCGGGTAAATAGCTGCGCCGATGGTTTCTACAAAGATCGTTATGTTTATCGGCACTTTGCATC
GGCCGCGCTCCCGATTCCGGAAGTGCTTGACATTGGGGAGTTCAGCGAGAGCCTGACCTATTGCATCTCC
CGCCGTGCACAGGGTGTCACGTTGCAAGACCTGCCTGAAACCGAACTGCCCGCTGTTCTGCAGCCGGTCG
CGGAGGCCATGGATGCGATCGCTGCGGCCGATCTTAGCCAGACGAGCGGGTTCGGCCCATTCGGACCGCA
AGGAATCGGTCAATACACTACATGGCGTGATTTCATATGCGCGATTGCTGATCCCCATGTGTATCACTGG
CAAACTGTGATGGACGACACCGTCAGTGCGTCCGTCGCGCAGGCTCTCGATGAGCTGATGCTTTGGGCCG
AGGACTGCCCCGAAGTCCGGCACCTCGTGCACGCGGATTTCGGCTCCAACAATGTCCTGACGGACAATGG
CCGCATAACAGCGGTCATTGACTGGAGCGAGGCGATGTTCGGGGATTCCCAATACGAGGTCGCCAACATC
TTCTTCTGGAGGCCGTGGTTGGCTTGTATGGAGCAGCAGACGCGCTACTTCGAGCGGAGGCATCCGGAGC
TTGCAGGATCGCCGCGGCTCCGGGCGTATATGCTCCGCATTGGTCTTGACCAACTCTATCAGAGCTTGGT
TGACGGCAATTTCGATGATGCAGCTTGGGCGCAGGGTCGATGCGACGCAATCGTCCGATCCGGAGCCGGG
ACTGTCGGGCGTACACAAATCGCCCGCAGAAGCGCGGCCGTCTGGACCGATGGCTGTGTAGAAGTACTCG
CCGATAGTGGAAACCGACGCCCCAGCACTCGTCCGAGGGCAAAGGAATAGCACGTACTACGAGATTTCGA
TTCCACCGCCGCCTTCTATGAAAGGTTGGGCTTCGGAATCGTTTTCCGGGACGCCGGCTGGATGATCCTC
CAGCGCGGGGATCTCATGCTGGAGTTCTTCGCCCACCCCAACTTGTTTATTGCAGCTTATAATGGTTACA
AATAAAGCAATAGCATCACAAATTTCACAAATAAAGCATTTTTTTCACTGCATTCTAGTTGTGGTTTGTC
CAAACTCATCAATGTATCTTATCATGTCTGTATACCGTCGACCTCTAGCTAGAGCTTGGCGTAATCATGG
TCATAGCTGTTTCCTGTGTGAAATTGTTATCCGCTCACAATTCCACACAACATACGAGCCGGAAGCATAA
AGTGTAAAGCCTGGGGTGCCTAATGAGTGAGCTAACTCACATTAATTGCGTTGCGCTCACTGCCCGCTTT
CCAGTCGGGAAACCTGTCGTGCCAGCTGCATTAATGAATCGGCCAACGCGCGGGGAGAGGCGGTTTGCGT
ATTGGGCGCTCTTCCGCTTCCTCGCTCACTGACTCGCTGCGCTCGGTCGTTCGGCTGCGGCGAGCGGTAT
CAGCTCACTCAAAGGCGGTAATACGGTTATCCACAGAATCAGGGGATAACGCAGGAAAGAACATGTGAGC
AAAAGGCCAGCAAAAGGCCAGGAACCGTAAAAAGGCCGCGTTGCTGGCGTTTTTCCATAGGCTCCGCCCC
CCTGACGAGCATCACAAAAATCGACGCTCAAGTCAGAGGTGGCGAAACCCGACAGGACTATAAAGATACC
AGGCGTTTCCCCCTGGAAGCTCCCTCGTGCGCTCTCCTGTTCCGACCCTGCCGCTTACCGGATACCTGTC
CGCCTTTCTCCCTTCGGGAAGCGTGGCGCTTTCTCATAGCTCACGCTGTAGGTATCTCAGTTCGGTGTAG
GTCGTTCGCTCCAAGCTGGGCTGTGTGCACGAACCCCCCGTTCAGCCCGACCGCTGCGCCTTATCCGGTA
ACTATCGTCTTGAGTCCAACCCGGTAAGACACGACTTATCGCCACTGGCAGCAGCCACTGGTAACAGGAT
TAGCAGAGCGAGGTATGTAGGCGGTGCTACAGAGTTCTTGAAGTGGTGGCCTAACTACGGCTACACTAGA
AGAACAGTATTTGGTATCTGCGCTCTGCTGAAGCCAGTTACCTTCGGAAAAAGAGTTGGTAGCTCTTGAT
CCGGCAAACAAACCACCGCTGGTAGCGGTGGTTTTTTTGTTTGCAAGCAGCAGATTACGCGCAGAAAAAA
AGGATCTCAAGAAGATCCTTTGATCTTTTCTACGGGGTCTGACGCTCAGTGGAACGAAAACTCACGTTAA
GGGATTTTGGTCATGAGATTATCAAAAAGGATCTTCACCTAGATCCTTTTAAATTAAAAATGAAGTTTTA
AATCAATCTAAAGTATATATGAGTAAACTTGGTCTGACAGTTACCAATGCTTAATCAGTGAGGCACCTAT
CTCAGCGATCTGTCTATTTCGTTCATCCATAGTTGCCTGACTCCCCGTCGTGTAGATAACTACGATACGG
GAGGGCTTACCATCTGGCCCCAGTGCTGCAATGATACCGCGAGACCCACGCTCACCGGCTCCAGATTTAT
CAGCAATAAACCAGCCAGCCGGAAGGGCCGAGCGCAGAAGTGGTCCTGCAACTTTATCCGCCTCCATCCA
GTCTATTAATTGTTGCCGGGAAGCTAGAGTAAGTAGTTCGCCAGTTAATAGTTTGCGCAACGTTGTTGCC
ATTGCTACAGGCATCGTGGTGTCACGCTCGTCGTTTGGTATGGCTTCATTCAGCTCCGGTTCCCAACGAT
CAAGGCGAGTTACATGATCCCCCATGTTGTGCAAAAAAGCGGTTAGCTCCTTCGGTCCTCCGATCGTTGT
CAGAAGTAAGTTGGCCGCAGTGTTATCACTCATGGTTATGGCAGCACTGCATAATTCTCTTACTGTCATG
CCATCCGTAAGATGCTTTTCTGTGACTGGTGAGTACTCAACCAAGTCATTCTGAGAATAGTGTATGCGGC
GACCGAGTTGCTCTTGCCCGGCGTCAATACGGGATAATACCGCGCCACATAGCAGAACTTTAAAAGTGCT
CATCATTGGAAAACGTTCTTCGGGGCGAAAACTCTCAAGGATCTTACCGCTGTTGAGATCCAGTTCGATG
TAACCCACTCGTGCACCCAACTGATCTTCAGCATCTTTTACTTTCACCAGCGTTTCTGGGTGAGCAAAAA
CAGGAAGGCAAAATGCCGCAAAAAAGGGAATAAGGGCGACACGGAAATGTTGAATACTCATACTCTTCCT
TTTTCAATATTATTGAAGCATTTATCAGGGTTATTGTCTCATGAGCGGATACATATTTGAATGTATTTAG
AAAAATAAACAAATAGGGGTTCCGCGCACATTTCCCCGAAAAGTGCCACCTGACGTC
Features (pLannotate 1.2.2; 24 found; start..end, strand, type, name):
     28..80      -  misc_feature   bom (fragment): basis of mobility region from pBR322
    235..614     +  enhancer       CMV enhancer: human cytomegalovirus immediate early enhancer
    615..818     +  promoter       CMV promoter: human cytomegalovirus (CMV) immediate early promoter
    820..839     +  promoter       PLtetO-1 promoter (fragment): modified phage lambda PL promoter with tet operator sites (Lutz and Bujard, 1997)
    841..860     +  promoter       PLtetO-1 promoter (fragment): modified phage lambda PL promoter with tet operator sites (Lutz and Bujard, 1997)
    868..901     +  promoter       TRE3GV promoter (fragment): 3rd-generation Tet-responsive promoter that can be activated by binding of Tet-On® 3G, optimized for retroviral and lentiviral vectors
    990..1706    +  CDS            EGFP: EGFP is a basic (constitutively fluorescent) green fluorescent protein published in 1996, derived from Aequorea victoria. It is reported to be a rapidly-maturing weak dimer with moderate acid sensitivity.
   1716..1740    +  protein_bind   attB1: mutant version of attB; recombination site for the Gateway® BP reaction BP Clonase™
   1746..7334    +  CDS            BRCA1: BRCA1_HUMAN - Also known as RNF53. Experimental evidence at protein level: Swiss-Prot protein existence level 1. E3 ubiquitin-protein ligase that specifically mediates the formation of 'Lys-6'-linked polyubiquitin chains and plays a central role in DNA repair by facilitating cellular responses to DNA damage (PubMed:12890688, PubMed:14976165, PubMed:16818604, PubMed:17525340, PubMed:12887909, PubMed:10500182, PubMed:19261748). It is unclear whether it also mediates the formation of other types of polyubiquitin chains (PubMed:12890688). The BRCA1-BARD1 heterodimer coordinates a diverse range of
   7339..7363    -  protein_bind   attB2: mutant version of attB; recombination site for the Gateway® BP reaction BP Clonase™
   7411..7635    +  polyA_signal   bGH poly(A) signal: bovine growth hormone polyadenylation signal
   7639..7660    +  promoter       SV40 promoter (fragment): SV40 enhancer and early promoter
   7681..7914    +  rep_origin     f1 ori (fragment) (sequence partly withheld): f1 bacteriophage origin of replication; arrow indicates direction of (+) strand synthesis
   7919..7966    +  protein_bind   FRT: FLP-mediated recombination occurs in the 8-bp core sequence TCTAGAAA (Turan and Bode, 2011). FLP recombinase from the Saccharomyces cerevisiae 2μ plasmid
   7974..8996    +  CDS            HygR: hygromycin B phosphotransferase confers resistance to hygromycin
   9006..9131    +  CDS            ble (fragment): BLE_KLEPN - Experimental evidence at protein level: Swiss-Prot protein existence level 1. Binding protein with a strong affinity to the bleomycin family of antibiotics. Binds to CL990; an antimitotic-antibiotic compound. From Klebsiella pneumoniae.
   9126..9247    +  polyA_signal   SV40 poly(A) signal: SV40 polyadenylation signal
   9318..9340    -  protein_bind   lac operator (fragment): The lac repressor binds to the lac operator to inhibit transcription in E. coli. This inhibition can be relieved by adding lactose or isopropyl-β-D-thiogalactopyranoside (IPTG). lac repressor encoded by lacI
   9344..9374    -  promoter       lac promoter: promoter for the E. coli lac operon
   9389..9410    -  protein_bind   CAP binding site: CAP binding activates transcription in the presence of cAMP. E. coli catabolite activator protein
   9423..9515    -  CDS            lacI (fragment): lac repressor; lacI; The lac repressor binds to the lac operator to inhibit transcription in E. coli. This inhibition can be relieved by adding lactose or isopropyl-β-D-thiogalactopyranoside (IPTG).
   9698..10286   -  rep_origin     ori: high-copy-number ColE1/pMB1/pBR322/pUC origin of replication
  10457..11317   -  CDS            AmpR: β-lactamase; bla; confers resistance to ampicillin, carbenicillin, and related antibiotics
  11318..11422   -  promoter       AmpR promoter: bla
