[The description below was written by a language model from this plasmid's Addgene catalogue record and pLannotate feature annotations shown in this document.]
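Description:
pDEST-FRT/T0-GFP-BRCA1 is an 11.5 kb mammalian expression plasmid made by Gateway cloning of human BRCA1 into a pDEST-GFP destination backbone. It is maintained in E. coli through a high-copy ColE1/pUC-type origin and an ampicillin resistance gene (β-lactamase) driven by its own promoter. Small annotated fragments of f1 ori, lac regulatory elements, lacI and a bleomycin-resistance gene appear to be backbone remnants rather than functional parts.

The expression cassette uses the CMV enhancer and immediate-early promoter followed by tet operator sequences, which the automated annotation picks up as short PLtetO-1 and TRE fragments. This matches the recorded CMV/TO promoter, which is repressed in cells expressing the Tet repressor and induced by tetracycline or doxycycline. It drives EGFP fused through the attB1 site to the N-terminus of full-length BRCA1, with attB2 and the bovine growth hormone polyadenylation signal downstream. The BRCA1 coding sequence carries silent changes that make it resistant to a specific siRNA. The depositor also notes five amino-acid substitutions relative to the reference, numbered on the fusion open reading frame: P1565L, E1732G, A1836T, K1877R and S2307G.

Downstream lies an FRT site placed directly in front of a hygromycin resistance gene with an SV40 poly(A) signal and no evident full promoter of its own. This arrangement is typical of Flp-mediated integration systems, where recombination into a genomic FRT site places the marker behind a resident promoter, allowing hygromycin selection of single-copy integrants. The construct suits complementation experiments in which endogenous BRCA1 is depleted by siRNA and replaced by a fluorescently trackable version, as in studies of homologous recombination and DNA repair.
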