Addgene plasmid #71116: pDEST-FRT/T0-GFP-BRCA1
Purpose: mammalian expression of GFP-BRCA1 siRNA resistant construct
Depositing lab: Daniel Durocher. Depositing organization: Sinai Health System. Publication: A mechanism for the suppression of homologous recombination in G1 cells. Orthwein A, Noordermeer SM, Wilson MD, Landry S, Enchev RI, Sherker A, Munro M, Pinder J, Salsman J, Dellaire G, Xia B, Peter M, Durocher D. Nature. 2015 Dec 9. doi: 10.1038/nature16142. PubMed 26649820.
Backbone
  Vector backbone: pDEST-GFP
  Vector type: Mammalian Expression
Growth in bacteria
  Bacterial resistance: Ampicillin, 100 μg/mL
  Growth temperature: 37°C
  Growth strain: DH5alpha
  Copy number: High Copy
Gene/Insert
  Gene/Insert name: BRCA1
  Species: H. sapiens (human)
  Entrez Gene: BRCA1 (a.k.a. BRCAI, BRCC1, BROVCA1, FANCS, IRIS, PNCA4, PPP1R53, PSCP, RNF53)
  Promoter: CMV/TO
  Tag / fusion protein: GFP (N terminal on insert)
  Cloning method: Gateway Cloning
  Sequencing primers: 5′ EGFP-C; 3′ BGH-rev
Terms and licenses: Academic/Nonprofit Terms; Industry Terms: Not Available to Industry
Depositor comments: siRNA resistant sequence: CAGCTACCCTagtATaATc The BRCA1 insert contains the following mutations (residue numbering relative to the plasmid's open reading frame): P1565L, E1732G, A1836T, K1877R, and S2307G
How to cite: pDEST-FRT/T0-GFP-BRCA1 was a gift from Daniel Durocher (Addgene plasmid # 71116 ; http://n2t.net/addgene:71116 ; RRID:Addgene_71116)
