>Addgene plasmid #71116 | pDEST-FRT/T0-GFP-BRCA1 | addgene partial sequence | sequence record 128860 | CMV-F 5'-CGCAAATGGGCGGTAGGCGTG-3'
CTATCAGTGATAGAGATCTCCCTATCAGTGATAGAGATCGTCGACGAGCTCGTTTAGTGAACCGTCAGAT
CGCCTGGAGACGCCATCCACGCTGTTTTGACCTCCATAGAAGACACCGGGACCGATCCAGCCTCCGGACT
CTAGCGTTTAAACTTAAGCTTGGTACCATGGTGAGCAAGGGCGAGGAGCTGTTCACCGGGGTGGTGCCCA
TCCTGGTCGAGCTGGACGGCGACGTAAACGGCCACAAGTTCAGCGTGTCCGGCGAGGGCGAGGGCGATGC
CACCTACGGCAAGCTGACCCTGAAGTTCATCTGCACCACCGGCAAGCTGCCCGTGCCCTGGCCCACCCTC
GTGACCACCCTGACCTACGGCGTGCAGTGCTTCAGCCGCTACCCCGACCACATGAAGCAGCACGACTTCT
TCAAGTCCGCCATGCCCGAAGGCTACGTCCAGGAGCGCACCATCTTCTTCAAGGACGACGGCAACTACAA
GACCCGCGCCGAGGTGAAGTTCGAGGGCGACACCCTGGTGAACCGCATCGAGCTGAAGGGCATCGACTTC
AAGGAGGACGGCAACATCCTGGGGCACAAGCTGGAGTACAACTACAACAGCCACAACGTCTATATCATGG
CCGACAAGCAGAAGAACGGCATCAAGGTGAACTTCAAGATCCGCCACAACATCGAGGACGGCAGCGTGCA
GCTCGCCGACCACTACCAGCAGAACACCCCCATCGGCGACGGCC
