>Addgene plasmid #71116 | pDEST-FRT/T0-GFP-BRCA1 | addgene partial sequence | sequence record 129583 | SV40pA-R 5'-GAAATTTGTGATGCTATTGC-3'
AGTTGGGGTGGGCGAAGAACTCCAGCATGAGATCCCCGCGCTGGAGGATCATCCAGCCGGCGTCCCGGAA
AACGATTCCGAAGCCCAACCTTTCATAGAAGGCGGCGGTGGAATCGAAATCTCGTAGTACGTGCTATTCC
TTTGCCCTCGGACGAGTGCTGGGGCGTCGGTTTCCACTATCGGCGAGTACTTCTACACAGCCATCGGTCC
AGACGGCCGCGCTTCTGCGGGCGATTTGTGTACGCCCGACAGTCCCGGCTCCGGATCGGACGATTGCGTC
GCATCGACCCTGCGCCCAAGCTGCATCATCGAAATTGCCGTCAACCAAGCTCTGATAGAGTTGGTCAAGA
CCAATGCGGAGCATATACGCCCGGAGCCGCGGCGATCCTGCAAGCTCCGGATGCCTCCGCTCGAAGTAGC
GCGTCTGCTGCTCCATACAAGCCAACCACGGCCTCCAGAAGAAGATGTTGGCGACCTCGTATTGGGAATC
CCCGAACATCGCCTCGCTCCAGTCAATGACCGCTGTTATGCGGCCATTGTCCGTCAGGACATTGTTGGAG
CCGAAATCCGCGTGCACGAGGTGCCGGACTTCGGGGCAGTCCTCGGCCCAAAGCATCAGCTCATCGAGAG
CCTGCGCGACGGACGCACTGACGGTGTCGTCCATCACAGTTTGCCAGTGATACACATGGGGATCAGCAAT
CGCGCATATGAAATCACGCCATGTAGTGTATTGACCGATTCCTTGCGGTCCGAATGGGCCGAACCCGCTC
GTCTGGCTAAGATCGGCCGCAGCGATCGCATCCATGGCCTCCGCGACCGGCTGCAG
