>Addgene plasmid #71116 | pDEST-FRT/T0-GFP-BRCA1 | addgene partial sequence | sequence record 132200 | EGFP-C 5'-CATGGTCCTGCTGGAGTTCGTG-3'
AGGGCGCGCCCACAAGTTTGTACAAAAAAGCAGGCTTCACCATGGTATTTATCTGCTCTTCGCGTTGAAG
AAGTACAAAATGTCATTAATGCTATGCAGAAAATCTTAGAGTGTCCCATCTGTCTGGAGTTGATCAAGGA
ACCTGTCTCCACAAAGTGTGACCACATATTTTGCAAATTTTGCATGCTGAAACTTCTCAACCAGAAGAAA
GGGCCTTCACAGTGTCCTTTATGTAAGAATGATATAACCAAAAGGAGCCTACAAGAAAGTACGAGATTTA
GTCAACTTGTTGAAGAGCTATTGAAAATCATTTGTGCTTTTCAGCTTGACACAGGTTTGGAGTATGCAAA
CAGCTATAATTTTGCAAAAAAGGAAAATAACTCTCCTGAACATCTAAAAGATGAAGTTTCTATCATCCAA
AGTATGGGCTACAGAAACCGTGCCAAAAGACTTCTACAGAGTGAACCCGAAAATCCTTCCTTGCAGGAAA
CCAGTCTCAGTGTCCAACTCTCTAACCTTGGAACTGTGAGAACTCTGAGGACAAAGCAGCGGATACAACC
TCAAAAGACGTCTGTCTACATTGAATTGGGATCTGATTCTTCTGAAGATACCGTTAATAAGGCAACTTAT
TGCAGTGTGGGAGATCAAGAATTGTTACAAATCACCCCTCAAGGAACCAGGGATGAAATCAGTTTGGATT
CTGCAAAAAAGGCTGCTTGTGAATTTTCTGAGACGGATGTAACAAATACTGAACATCATCAACCCAGTAA
TAATGATTTGAACACCACTGAGAAGCGTGCAGCTGAGAGGCATCCAGAAAAGTATCAGG
